Addgene plasmid #223726: pGEX-4T1_GST-LC3A
Purpose: Expression of recombinant protein for purification
Depositing lab: Sascha Martens. Depositing organization: University of Vienna. Publication: Reconstitution of BNIP3/NIX-mitophagy initiation reveals hierarchical flexibility of the autophagy machinery. Adriaenssens E, Schaar S, Cook ASI, Stuke JFM, Sawa-Makarska J, Nguyen TN, Ren X, Schuschnig M, Romanov J, Khuu G, Uoselis L, Lazarou M, Hummer G, Hurley JH, Martens S. Nat Cell Biol. 2025 Jul 25. doi: 10.1038/s41556-025-01712-y. PubMed 40715440.
Backbone
  Vector backbone: pGEX-4T1
  Vector type: Bacterial Expression
Growth in bacteria
  Bacterial resistance: Ampicillin, 100 μg/mL
  Growth temperature: 37°C
  Growth strain: DH5alpha
  Copy number: Unknown
Gene/Insert
  Gene/Insert name: LC3A
  Species: H. sapiens (human)
  Mutation: aa 2-120 only, with Glycine exposed
  Entrez Gene: MAP1LC3A (a.k.a. ATG8E, LC3, LC3A, MAP1ALC3, MAP1BLC3)
  Tag / fusion protein: GST (N terminal on insert)
  Cloning method: Unknown
Terms and licenses: Academic/Nonprofit Terms; Industry Terms: Not Available to Industry
Depositor comments: Internal #: SMc1462 . Please visit https://doi.org/10.1101/2024.08.28.609967 for bioRxiv preprint.
How to cite: pGEX-4T1_GST-LC3A was a gift from Sascha Martens (Addgene plasmid # 223726 ; http://n2t.net/addgene:223726 ; RRID:Addgene_223726)
