[The description below was written by a language model from this plasmid's Addgene catalogue record and pLannotate feature annotations shown in this document.]
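Description:
pGEX-4T1_GST-LC3A is a bacterial expression plasmid of about 5.3 kb, built on the pGEX-4T1 backbone and intended for producing recombinant human LC3A in E. coli for purification. It replicates from a ColE1/pMB1-type origin and is selected with ampicillin through the β-lactamase (AmpR) gene and its own promoter. The record lists the copy number as unknown. Short annotated fragments of rop, bom, lacZα and an E. coli yciV/trpH sequence are backbone remnants rather than functional parts of the payload.

The expression cassette is driven by the strong hybrid tac promoter followed by a lac operator. The plasmid also carries lacI with its promoter, so the lac repressor keeps transcription off until it is relieved by IPTG or lactose. The open reading frame begins with Schistosoma japonicum glutathione S-transferase, fused N-terminally to a MAP1LC3A fragment covering residues 2–120. This truncation ends at the C-terminal glycine, so it mimics the processed form of this Atg8-family protein, which is competent for lipid conjugation on autophagosomal membranes. A short linker lies between GST and LC3A. The pGEX-4T series normally encodes a thrombin cleavage site in this position, but the feature table does not annotate one.

The GST moiety allows affinity capture on glutathione resin. This suits the construct to purifying LC3A or to using the immobilised fusion as bait in binding assays. The associated publication concerns biochemical reconstitution of BNIP3/NIX-dependent mitophagy initiation, where such purified autophagy components would be used.
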