Features (pLannotate 1.2.2; 17 found; start..end, strand, type, name):
    181..209     +  promoter       tac promoter: strong E. coli promoter; hybrid between the trp and lac UV5 promoters
    217..233     +  protein_bind   lac operator: The lac repressor binds to the lac operator to inhibit transcription in E. coli. This inhibition can be relieved by adding lactose or isopropyl-β-D-thiogalactopyranoside (IPTG). lac repressor encoded by lacI
    256..909     +  CDS            GST26_SCHJA: Experimental evidence at protein level: Swiss-Prot protein existence level 1. GST isoenzymes appear to play a central role in the parasite detoxification system. Other functions are also suspected including a role in increasing the solubility of haematin in the parasite gut. From Schistosoma japonicum (Blood fluke).
    943..1300    +  CDS            LC3A (fragment): human LC3 protein; MAP1LC3A; Atg8 family member found on autophagosomes
   1335..1374    +  CDS            rop (fragment): Rop protein, which maintains plasmids at low copy number; rop
   1476..1516    +  misc_feature   bom (fragment): basis of mobility region from pBR322
   1621..1725    +  promoter       AmpR promoter: bla
   1726..2586    +  CDS            AmpR: β-lactamase; bla; confers resistance to ampicillin, carbenicillin, and related antibiotics
   2757..3345    +  rep_origin     ori: high-copy-number ColE1/pMB1/pBR322/pUC origin of replication
   3531..3582    -  misc_feature   bom (fragment): basis of mobility region from pBR322
   3589..3666    +  promoter       lacI promoter: lacI
   3667..4749    +  CDS            lacI: lac repressor; lacI; The lac repressor binds to the lac operator to inhibit transcription in E. coli. This inhibition can be relieved by adding lactose or isopropyl-β-D-thiogalactopyranoside (IPTG).
   4762..4783    +  protein_bind   CAP binding site: CAP binding activates transcription in the presence of cAMP. E. coli catabolite activator protein
   4798..4828    +  promoter       lac promoter: promoter for the E. coli lac operon
   4836..4852    +  protein_bind   lac operator: The lac repressor binds to the lac operator to inhibit transcription in E. coli. This inhibition can be relieved by adding lactose or isopropyl-β-D-thiogalactopyranoside (IPTG). lac repressor encoded by lacI
   4872..5045    +  CDS            lacZα: LacZα fragment of β-galactosidase; lacZ fragment
   5309..105     -  CDS            yciV (fragment) (across the origin): RNAAM_ECOLI - Also known as trpH From Escherichia coli (strain K12).
>Addgene plasmid #223726 | pGEX-4T1_GST-LC3A | addgene full sequence | sequence record 447444 | Addgene NGS Result
CTTATCGACTGCACGGTGCACCAATGCTTCTGGCGTCAGGCAGCCATCGGAAGCTGTGGTATGGCTGTGC
AGGTCGTAAATCACTGCATAATTCGTGTCGCTCAAGGCGCACTCCCGTTCTGGATAATGTTTTTTGCGCC
GACATCATAACGGTTCTGGCAAATATTCTGAAATGAGCTGTTGACAATTAATCATCGGCTCGTATAATGT
GTGGAATTGTGAGCGGATAACAATTTCACACAGGAAACAGTATTCATGTCCCCTATACTAGGTTATTGGA
AAATTAAGGGCCTTGTGCAACCCACTCGACTTCTTTTGGAATATCTTGAAGAAAAATATGAAGAGCATTT
GTATGAGCGCGATGAAGGTGATAAATGGCGAAACAAAAAGTTTGAATTGGGTTTGGAGTTTCCCAATCTT
CCTTATTATATTGATGGTGATGTTAAATTAACACAGTCTATGGCCATCATACGTTATATAGCTGACAAGC
ACAACATGTTGGGTGGTTGTCCAAAAGAGCGTGCAGAGATTTCAATGCTTGAAGGAGCGGTTTTGGATAT
TAGATACGGTGTTTCGAGAATTGCATATAGTAAAGACTTTGAAACTCTCAAAGTTGATTTTCTTAGCAAG
CTACCTGAAATGCTGAAAATGTTCGAAGATCGTTTATGTCATAAAACATATTTAAATGGTGATCATGTAA
CCCATCCTGACTTCATGTTGTATGACGCTCTTGATGTTGTTTTATACATGGACCCAATGTGCCTGGATGC
GTTCCCAAAATTAGTTTGTTTTAAAAAACGTATTGAAGCTATCCCACAAATTGATAAGTACTTGAAATCC
AGCAAGTATATAGCATGGCCTTTGCAGGGCTGGCAAGCCACGTTTGGTGGTGGCGACCATCCTCCAAAAT
CGGATCTGGTTCCGCGTGGATCCCCGGAATTCCCCTCAGACCGGCCTTTCAAGCAGCGGCGGAGCTTCGC
CGACCGCTGTAAGGAGGTACAGCAGATCCGCGACCAGCACCCCAGCAAAATCCCGGTGATCATCGAGCGC
TACAAGGGTGAGAAGCAGCTGCCCGTCCTGGACAAGACCAAGTTTTTGGTCCCGGACCATGTCAACATGA
GCGAGTTGGTCAAGATCATCCGGCGCCGCCTGCAGCTGAACCCCACGCAGGCCTTCTTCCTGCTGGTGAA
CCAGCACAGCATGGTGAGTGTGTCCACGCCCATCGCGGACATCTACGAGCAGGAGAAAGACGAGGACGGC
TTCCTCTATATGGTCTACGCCTCCCAGGAAACCTTCGGCTGACTCGAGCGGCCGCATCGTGACTGACTGA
CGATCTGCCTCGCGCGTTTCGGTGATGACGGTGAAAACCTCTGACACATGCAGCTCCCGGAGACGGTCAC
AGCTTGTCTGTAAGCGGATGCCGGGAGCAGACAAGCCCGTCAGGGCGCGTCAGCGGGTGTTGGCGGGTGT
CGGGGCGCAGCCATGACCCAGTCACGTAGCGATAGCGGAGTGTATAATTCTTGAAGACGAAAGGGCCTCG
TGATACGCCTATTTTTATAGGTTAATGTCATGATAATAATGGTTTCTTAGACGTCAGGTGGCACTTTTCG
GGGAAATGTGCGCGGAACCCCTATTTGTTTATTTTTCTAAATACATTCAAATATGTATCCGCTCATGAGA
CAATAACCCTGATAAATGCTTCAATAATATTGAAAAAGGAAGAGTATGAGTATTCAACATTTCCGTGTCG
CCCTTATTCCCTTTTTTGCGGCATTTTGCCTTCCTGTTTTTGCTCACCCAGAAACGCTGGTGAAAGTAAA
AGATGCTGAAGATCAGTTGGGTGCACGAGTGGGTTACATCGAACTGGATCTCAACAGCGGTAAGATCCTT
GAGAGTTTTCGCCCCGAAGAACGTTTTCCAATGATGAGCACTTTTAAAGTTCTGCTATGTGGCGCGGTAT
TATCCCGTGTTGACGCCGGGCAAGAGCAACTCGGTCGCCGCATACACTATTCTCAGAATGACTTGGTTGA
GTACTCACCAGTCACAGAAAAGCATCTTACGGATGGCATGACAGTAAGAGAATTATGCAGTGCTGCCATA
ACCATGAGTGATAACACTGCGGCCAACTTACTTCTGACAACGATCGGAGGACCGAAGGAGCTAACCGCTT
TTTTGCACAACATGGGGGATCATGTAACTCGCCTTGATCGTTGGGAACCGGAGCTGAATGAAGCCATACC
AAACGACGAGCGTGACACCACGATGCCTGCAGCAATGGCAACAACGTTGCGCAAACTATTAACTGGCGAA
CTACTTACTCTAGCTTCCCGGCAACAATTAATAGACTGGATGGAGGCGGATAAAGTTGCAGGACCACTTC
TGCGCTCGGCCCTTCCGGCTGGCTGGTTTATTGCTGATAAATCTGGAGCCGGTGAGCGTGGGTCTCGCGG
TATCATTGCAGCACTGGGGCCAGATGGTAAGCCCTCCCGTATCGTAGTTATCTACACGACGGGGAGTCAG
GCAACTATGGATGAACGAAATAGACAGATCGCTGAGATAGGTGCCTCACTGATTAAGCATTGGTAACTGT
CAGACCAAGTTTACTCATATATACTTTAGATTGATTTAAAACTTCATTTTTAATTTAAAAGGATCTAGGT
GAAGATCCTTTTTGATAATCTCATGACCAAAATCCCTTAACGTGAGTTTTCGTTCCACTGAGCGTCAGAC
CCCGTAGAAAAGATCAAAGGATCTTCTTGAGATCCTTTTTTTCTGCGCGTAATCTGCTGCTTGCAAACAA
AAAAACCACCGCTACCAGCGGTGGTTTGTTTGCCGGATCAAGAGCTACCAACTCTTTTTCCGAAGGTAAC
TGGCTTCAGCAGAGCGCAGATACCAAATACTGTCCTTCTAGTGTAGCCGTAGTTAGGCCACCACTTCAAG
AACTCTGTAGCACCGCCTACATACCTCGCTCTGCTAATCCTGTTACCAGTGGCTGCTGCCAGTGGCGATA
AGTCGTGTCTTACCGGGTTGGACTCAAGACGATAGTTACCGGATAAGGCGCAGCGGTCGGGCTGAACGGG
GGGTTCGTGCACACAGCCCAGCTTGGAGCGAACGACCTACACCGAACTGAGATACCTACAGCGTGAGCTA
TGAGAAAGCGCCACGCTTCCCGAAGGGAGAAAGGCGGACAGGTATCCGGTAAGCGGCAGGGTCGGAACAG
GAGAGCGCACGAGGGAGCTTCCAGGGGGAAACGCCTGGTATCTTTATAGTCCTGTCGGGTTTCGCCACCT
CTGACTTGAGCGTCGATTTTTGTGATGCTCGTCAGGGGGGCGGAGCCTATGGAAAAACGCCAGCAACGCG
GCCTTTTTACGGTTCCTGGCCTTTTGCTGGCCTTTTGCTCACATGTTCTTTCCTGCGTTATCCCCTGATT
CTGTGGATAACCGTATTACCGCCTTTGAGTGAGCTGATACCGCTCGCCGCAGCCGAACGACCGAGCGCAG
CGAGTCAGTGAGCGAGGAAGCGGAAGAGCGCCTGATGCGGTATTTTCTCCTTACGCATCTGTGCGGTATT
TCACACCGCATAAATTCCGACACCATCGAATGGCGCAAAACCTTTCGCGGTATGGCATGATAGCGCCCGG
AAGAGAGTCAATTCAGGGTGGTGAATGTGAAACCAGTAACGTTATACGATGTCGCAGAGTATGCCGGTGT
CTCTTATCAGACCGTTTCCCGCGTGGTGAACCAGGCCAGCCACGTTTCTGCGAAAACGCGGGAAAAAGTG
GAAGCGGCGATGGCGGAGCTGAATTACATTCCCAACCGCGTGGCACAACAACTGGCGGGCAAACAGTCGT
TGCTGATTGGCGTTGCCACCTCCAGTCTGGCCCTGCACGCGCCGTCGCAAATTGTCGCGGCGATTAAATC
TCGCGCCGATCAACTGGGTGCCAGCGTGGTGGTGTCGATGGTAGAACGAAGCGGCGTCGAAGCCTGTAAA
GCGGCGGTGCACAATCTTCTCGCGCAACGCGTCAGTGGGCTGATCATTAACTATCCGCTGGATGACCAGG
ATGCCATTGCTGTGGAAGCTGCCTGCACTAATGTTCCGGCGTTATTTCTTGATGTCTCTGACCAGACACC
CATCAACAGTATTATTTTCTCCCATGAAGACGGTACGCGACTGGGCGTGGAGCATCTGGTCGCATTGGGT
CACCAGCAAATCGCGCTGTTAGCGGGCCCATTAAGTTCTGTCTCGGCGCGTCTGCGTCTGGCTGGCTGGC
ATAAATATCTCACTCGCAATCAAATTCAGCCGATAGCGGAACGGGAAGGCGACTGGAGTGCCATGTCCGG
TTTTCAACAAACCATGCAAATGCTGAATGAGGGCATCGTTCCCACTGCGATGCTGGTTGCCAACGATCAG
ATGGCGCTGGGCGCAATGCGCGCCATTACCGAGTCCGGGCTGCGCGTTGGTGCGGATATCTCGGTAGTGG
GATACGACGATACCGAAGACAGCTCATGTTATATCCCGCCGTTAACCACCATCAAACAGGATTTTCGCCT
GCTGGGGCAAACCAGCGTGGACCGCTTGCTGCAACTCTCTCAGGGCCAGGCGGTGAAGGGCAATCAGCTG
TTGCCCGTCTCACTGGTGAAAAGAAAAACCACCCTGGCGCCCAATACGCAAACCGCCTCTCCCCGCGCGT
TGGCCGATTCATTAATGCAGCTGGCACGACAGGTTTCCCGACTGGAAAGCGGGCAGTGAGCGCAACGCAA
TTAATGTAAGTTAGCTCACTCATTAGGCACCCCAGGCTTTACACTTTATGCTTCCGGCTCGTATGTTGTG
TGGAATTGTGAGCGGATAACAATTTCACACAGGAAACAGCTATGACCATGATTACGGATTCACTGGCCGT
CGTTTTACAACGTCGTGACTGGGAAAACCCTGGCGTTACCCAACTTAATCGCCTTGCAGCACATCCCCCT
TTCGCCAGCTGGCGTAATAGCGAAGAGGCCCGCACCGATCGCCCTTCCCAACAGTTGCGCAGCCTGAATG
GCGAATGGCGCTTTGCCTGGTTTCCGGCACCAGAAGCGGTGCCGGAAAGCTGGCTGGAGTGCGATCTTCC
TGAGGCCGATACTGTCGTCGTCCCCTCAAACTGGCAGATGCACGGTTACGATGCGCCCATCTACACCAAC
GTGACCTATCCCATTACGGTCAATCCGCCGTTTGTTCCCACGGAGAATCCGACGGGTTGTTACTCGCTCA
CATTTAATGTTGATGAAAGCTGGCTACAGGAAGGCCAGACGCGAATTATTTTTGATGGCGTTGGAATTAG
